Addgene plasmid #106167: TrkA-mCherry-CRY2
Purpose: mammalian expression of full length TrkA fused to mCherry and CRY2PHR (aa 1-498)
Depositing lab: Bianxiao Cui. Depositing organization: Stanford University. Publication: Optical Activation of TrkA Signaling. Duan L, Hope JM, Guo S, Ong Q, Francois A, Kaplan L, Scherrer G, Cui B. ACS Synth Biol. 2018 Jul 20;7(7):1685-1693. doi: 10.1021/acssynbio.8b00126. Epub 2018 Jul 12. PubMed 29975841.
Backbone
  Vector backbone: pmCherryN1
  Backbone size w/o insert (bp): 3800
  Total vector size (bp): 8500
  Vector type: Mammalian Expression
Growth in bacteria
  Bacterial resistance: Kanamycin, 50 μg/mL
  Growth temperature: 37°C
  Growth strain: DH5alpha
  Copy number: Unknown
Gene/Insert
  Gene/Insert name: TrkA mCherry CRY2
  Species: R. norvegicus (rat), A. thaliana (mustard weed)
  Insert size (bp): 4700
  Promoter: CMV
  Cloning method: Gibson Cloning
  Sequencing primers: 5′ CMV forward
Terms and licenses: Academic/Nonprofit Terms; Industry Terms: Not Available to Industry
How to cite: TrkA-mCherry-CRY2 was a gift from Bianxiao Cui (Addgene plasmid # 106167 ; http://n2t.net/addgene:106167 ; RRID:Addgene_106167)
