[The description below was written by a language model from this plasmid's Addgene catalogue record and pLannotate feature annotations shown in this document.]
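Description:
TrkA-mCherry-CRY2 is a mammalian expression plasmid of about 8.5 kb built on the pmCherryN1 backbone. It encodes a light-responsive version of the nerve growth factor receptor TrkA. It replicates in E. coli from a high-copy ColE1/pUC-type origin and is selected with kanamycin. The resistance gene is the Tn5 aminoglycoside phosphotransferase (NeoR/KanR), placed behind tandem bacterial (bla) and SV40 early promoters and followed by an HSV TK polyadenylation signal. The same cassette can therefore confer G418 resistance in mammalian cells. An f1 origin is also present. The annotated short ble and bGH poly(A) fragments appear to be partial matches or backbone remnants rather than functional parts.

The payload is a single fusion reading frame of roughly 4.7 kb, assembled by Gibson cloning. It is driven by the human CMV immediate early enhancer and promoter and terminated by an SV40 poly(A) signal. Full-length rat TrkA (Ntrk1), a receptor tyrosine kinase and the high-affinity NGF receptor, sits at the N-terminus. It is followed by the monomeric red fluorescent protein mCherry and then CRY2PHR, the photolyase homology region (residues 1-498) of Arabidopsis thaliana cryptochrome 2. CRY2PHR responds to blue light by binding CIB1, and from general knowledge it also self-associates. Attaching it to the intracellular end of the receptor is consistent with the associated study's aim of activating TrkA signalling optically. mCherry allows expression and localisation of the fusion to be followed by fluorescence microscopy. The record does not specify particular cell types or a partner construct.
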