Features (pLannotate 1.2.2; 16 found; start..end, strand, type, name):
      1..304     +  enhancer       CMV enhancer: human cytomegalovirus immediate early enhancer
    305..508     +  promoter       CMV promoter: human cytomegalovirus (CMV) immediate early promoter
    531..558     +  misc_feature   MCS (fragment): multiple cloning site
    565..3045    +  CDS            Ntrk1: NTRK1_RAT - Also known as Trk, Trka. Experimental evidence at protein level: Swiss-Prot protein existence level 1. Receptor tyrosine kinase involved in the development and the maturation of the central and peripheral nervous systems through regulation of proliferation, differentiation and survival of sympathetic and nervous neurons. High affinity receptor for NGF which is its primary ligand (PubMed:1312719, PubMed:1850821). Can also bind and be activated by NTF3/neurotrophin-3. However, NTF3 only supports axonal extension through NTRK1 but has no effect on neuron survival. Upon dimeric NGF lig
   3064..3771    +  CDS            mCherry: mCherry is a basic (constitutively fluorescent) red fluorescent protein published in 2004, derived from Discosoma sp.. It is reported to be a very rapidly-maturing monomer with low acid sensitivity.
   3778..5271    +  CDS            CRY2PHR: N-terminal photolyase homology region of Arabidopsis thaliana cryptochrome 2 binds to CIB1 upon exposure to blue light (Kennedy et al., 2010)
   5289..5410    +  polyA_signal   SV40 poly(A) signal: SV40 polyadenylation signal
   5444..5872    -  rep_origin     f1 ori (sequence partly withheld): f1 bacteriophage origin of replication; arrow indicates direction of (+) strand synthesis
   5899..6003    +  promoter       AmpR promoter: bla
   6005..6362    +  promoter       SV40 promoter: SV40 enhancer and early promoter
   6397..7191    +  CDS            NeoR/KanR: aminoglycoside phosphotransferase from Tn5; aph(3')-II (or nptII); confers resistance to neomycin, kanamycin, and G418 (Geneticin®)
   7212..7364    +  CDS            ble (fragment): BLE_KLEPN - Experimental evidence at protein level: Swiss-Prot protein existence level 1. Binding protein with a strong affinity to the bleomycin family of antibiotics. Binds to CL990; an antimitotic-antibiotic compound. From Klebsiella pneumoniae.
   7423..7470    +  polyA_signal   HSV TK poly(A) signal: herpes simplex virus thymidine kinase polyadenylation signal (Cole and Stacy, 1985)
   7561..7577    -  polyA_signal   bGH poly(A) signal (fragment): bovine growth hormone polyadenylation signal
   7799..8387    +  rep_origin     ori: high-copy-number ColE1/pMB1/pBR322/pUC origin of replication
   8502..8561    +  enhancer       CMV enhancer (fragment): human cytomegalovirus immediate early enhancer
>Addgene plasmid #106167 | TrkA-mCherry-CRY2 | addgene full sequence | sequence record 208645 | Addgene NGS Result
CGTTACATAACTTACGGTAAATGGCCCGCCTGGCTGACCGCCCAACGACCCCCGCCCATTGACGTCAATA
ATGACGTATGTTCCCATAGTAACGCCAATAGGGACTTTCCATTGACGTCAATGGGTGGAGTATTTACGGT
AAACTGCCCACTTGGCAGTACATCAAGTGTATCATATGCCAAGTACGCCCCCTATTGACGTCAATGACGG
TAAATGGCCCGCCTGGCATTATGCCCAGTACATGACCTTATGGGACTTTCCTACTTGGCAGTACATCTAC
GTATTAGTCATCGCTATTACCATGGTGATGCGGTTTTGGCAGTACATCAATGGGCGTGGATAGCGGTTTG
ACTCACGGGGATTTCCAAGTCTCCACCCCATTGACGTCAATGGGAGTTTGTTTTGGCACCAAAATCAACG
GGACTTTCCAAAATGTCGTAACAACTCCGCCCCATTGACGCAAATGGGCGGTAGGCGTGTACGGTGGGAG
GTCTATATAAGCAGAGCTGGTTTAGTGAACCGTCAGATCCGCTAGCGCTACCGGACTCAGATCTCGAGGC
CACCATGCTGCGAGGCCAGCGGCACGGGCAGCTGGGTTGGCATCGCCCGGCCGCGGGGCTAGGCGGTCTG
GTGACTTCGTTGATGCTGGCTTGTGCTTGCGCCGCATACCCATACGATGTTCCAGATTACGCTAGCTTGG
GTGGCGGTCTGAACGACATCTTCGAGGCTCAGAAAATCGAATGGCACGAACCCTCCTGTCGTGAGACCTG
CTGTCCCGTGGGCCCCTCGGGGTTGCGCTGCACCAGGGCAGGGACCCTGAATACCCTCCGCGGCCTGCGG
GGCGCCGGGAACCTGACGGAGCTCTATGTGGAAAACCAGCGGGATCTGCAACGCCTGGAGTTTGAGGACC
TGCAGGGCCTGGGGGAGTTGAGAAGCCTAACCATCGTGAAGAGTGGCCTCCGCTTTGTGGCCCCTGATGC
CTTCCATTTCACCCCTCGGCTCAGTCACCTGAATCTCTCCTCCAATGCTTTGGAGTCCCTCTCCTGGAAA
ACTGTGCAGGGCCTCTCCCTACAGGACTTGACCCTGTCAGGGAACCCACTGCACTGTTCCTGTGCCCTAT
TGTGGCTCCAGCGCTGGGAGCAGGAGGATTTGTGTGGTGTGTATACACAAAAGCTTCAGGGCTCTGGGTC
TGGAGACCAGTTCCTCCCACTGGGACACAACAACAGTTGTGGTGTACCCTCAGTGAAGATCCAGATGCCC
AATGACTCTGTGGAAGTGGGGGATGACGTTTTTCTGCAGTGCCAGGTGGAGGGGCAGGCCCTACAGCAGG
CTGACTGGATCCTCACAGAGCTGGAAGGGACAGCCACCATGAAGAAATCTGGAGATCTGCCATCCCTGGG
GCTAACTCTGGTCAATGTCACCAGTGATCTCAACAAGAAGAATGTGACGTGCTGGGCAGAGAATGATGTG
GGCCGGGCTGAGGTCTCTGTCCAAGTCAGCGTCTCCTTCCCAGCCAGTGTGCATCTGGGCAAAGCCGTGG
AACAGCATCACTGGTGCATTCCCTTCTCTGTGGACGGGCAGCCAGCACCGTCCCTGCGCTGGTTCTTCAA
CGGCTCTGTGCTCAATGAGACCAGCTTCATCTTCACTCAGTTCTTGGAGTCAGCGCTGACCAATGAGACC
ATGCGGCATGGCTGCCTTCGCCTCAACCAGCCCACGCATGTCAACAACGGGAACTACACCCTGCTGGCTG
CCAACCCCTATGGCCAGGCTGCTGCCTCCATCATGGCTGCCTTTATGGACAACCCTTTTGAGTTCAACCC
TGAGGACCCCATCCCTGTCTCCTTCTCGCCAGTGGACACTAACAGCACATCAAGAGACCCAGTGGAGAAG
AAGGACGAAACACCTTTTGGGGTCTCTGTGGCTGTGGGCCTGGCCGTCTCCGCCGCCCTCTTCCTTTCTG
CCCTCCTCCTAGTGCTCAACAAATGTGGACAGAGGAGCAAATTTGGGATCAACCGCCCTGCTGTGCTGGC
GCCAGAGGATGGGCTGGCCATGTCCCTACACTTCATGACACTGGGTGGCAGTTCTCTTTCCCCTACTGAG
GGCAAAGGCTCCGGACTCCAGGGCCACATCATGGAGAACCCACAGTACTTCAGTGATACCTGTGTCCACC
ATATCAAGCGCCAGGACATCATTCTCAAGTGGGAGCTAGGGGAGGGAGCCTTTGGAAAGGTCTTTCTTGC
TGAGTGCTACAACCTTCTGAATGATCAGGACAAGATGCTGGTGGCTGTCAAGGCACTGAAGGAGACATCT
GAGAATGCTCGTCAGGACTTCCATCGTGAGGCAGAGCTGCTCACCATGCTACAGCACCAACACATCGTAC
GCTTCTTTGGAGTCTGCACGGAGGGTGGCCCATTGCTCATGGTCTTCGAGTACATGCGCCATGGGGACCT
CAACCGTTTCCTCCGGTCCCACGGACCTGATGCAAAACTGCTGGCTGGCGGCGAGGATGTGGCTCCTGGT
CCTTTGGGCCTTGGGCAGCTTCTGGCTGTGGCTAGCCAGGTGGCTGCTGGTATGGTGTACCTAGCCAGCC
TGCACTTTGTGCACCGGGACCTGGCCACACGCAACTGTCTGGTGGGTCAGGGACTAGTGGTCAAGATTGG
AGACTTCGGCATGAGCAGGGACATCTACAGCACAGACTACTACCGTGTGGGAGGTCGGACCATGCTGCCC
ATCCGCTGGATGCCTCCAGAGAGCATCCTCTACCGCAAGTTCAGCACCGAGAGTGATGTGTGGAGCTTCG
GGGTGGTGCTCTGGGAGATCTTCACCTATGGAAAGCAACCCTGGTACCAGCTCTCCAACACTGAGGCGAT
CGAGTGCATCACGCAGGGCCGGGAGCTGGAGCGGCCGCGCGCCTGCCCTCCTGATGTCTACGCCATCATG
CGCGGCTGCTGGCAGCGTGAGCCGCAACAGCGCCTCAGCATGAAGGATGTGCACGCGCGGCTGCAGGCCT
TGGCACAGGCGCCACCGAGTTACCTGGACGTTCTGGATCCACCGGTCGCCACCATGGTGAGCAAGGGCGA
GGAGGATAACATGGCCATCATCAAGGAGTTCATGCGCTTCAAGGTGCACATGGAGGGCTCCGTGAACGGC
CACGAGTTCGAGATCGAGGGCGAGGGCGAGGGCCGCCCCTACGAGGGCACCCAGACCGCCAAGCTGAAGG
TGACCAAGGGTGGCCCCCTGCCCTTCGCCTGGGACATCCTGTCCCCTCAGTTCATGTACGGCTCCAAGGC
CTACGTGAAGCACCCCGCCGACATCCCCGACTACTTGAAGCTGTCCTTCCCCGAGGGCTTCAAGTGGGAG
CGCGTGATGAACTTCGAGGACGGCGGCGTGGTGACCGTGACCCAGGACTCCTCCCTGCAGGACGGCGAGT
TCATCTACAAGGTGAAGCTGCGCGGCACCAACTTCCCCTCCGACGGCCCCGTAATGCAGAAGAAGACCAT
GGGCTGGGAGGCCTCCTCCGAGCGGATGTACCCCGAGGACGGCGCCCTGAAGGGCGAGATCAAGCAGAGG
CTGAAGCTGAAGGACGGCGGCCACTACGACGCTGAGGTCAAGACCACCTACAAGGCCAAGAAGCCCGTGC
AGCTGCCCGGCGCCTACAACGTCAACATCAAGTTGGACATCACCTCCCACAACGAGGACTACACCATCGT
GGAACAGTACGAACGCGCCGAGGGCCGCCACTCCACCGGCGGCATGGACGAGCTGTACAAGGGATCCATG
AAGATGGACAAAAAGACTATAGTTTGGTTTAGAAGAGACCTAAGGATTGAGGATAATCCTGCATTAGCAG
CAGCTGCTCACGAAGGATCTGTTTTTCCTGTCTTCATTTGGTGTCCTGAAGAAGAAGGACAGTTTTATCC
TGGAAGAGCTTCAAGATGGTGGATGAAACAATCACTTGCTCACTTATCTCAATCCTTGAAGGCTCTTGGA
TCTGACCTCACTTTAATCAAAACCCACAACACGATTTCAGCGATCTTGGATTGTATCCGCGTTACCGGTG
CTACAAAAGTCGTCTTTAACCACCTCTATGATCCTGTTTCGTTAGTTCGGGACCATACCGTAAAGGAGAA
GCTGGTGGAACGTGGGATCTCTGTGCAAAGCTACAATGGAGATCTATTGTATGAACCGTGGGAGATATAC
TGCGAAAAGGGCAAACCTTTTACGAGTTTCAATTCTTACTGGAAGAAATGCTTAGATATGTCGATTGAAT
CCGTTATGCTTCCTCCTCCTTGGCGGTTGATGCCAATAACTGCAGCGGCTGAAGCGATTTGGGCGTGTTC
GATTGAAGAACTAGGGCTGGAGAATGAGGCCGAGAAACCGAGCAATGCGTTGTTAACTAGAGCTTGGTCT
CCAGGATGGAGCAATGCTGATAAGTTACTAAATGAGTTCATCGAGAAGCAGTTGATAGATTATGCAAAGA
ACAGCAAGAAAGTTGTTGGGAATTCTACTTCACTACTTTCTCCGTATCTCCATTTCGGGGAAATAAGCGT
CAGACACGTTTTCCAGTGTGCCCGGATGAAACAAATTATATGGGCAAGAGATAAGAACAGTGAAGGAGAA
GAAAGTGCAGATCTTTTTCTTAGGGGAATCGGTTTAAGAGAGTATTCTCGGTATATATGTTTCAACTTCC
CGTTTACTCACGAGCAATCGTTGTTGAGTCATCTTCGGTTTTTCCCTTGGGATGCTGATGTTGATAAGTT
CAAGGCCTGGAGACAAGGCAGGACCGGTTATCCGTTGGTGGATGCCGGAATGAGAGAGCTTTGGGCTACC
GGATGGATGCATAACAGAATAAGAGTGATTGTTTCAAGCTTTGCTGTGAAGTTTCTTCTCCTTCCATGGA
AATGGGGAATGAAGTATTTCTGGGATACACTTTTGGATGCTGATTTGGAATGTGACATCCTTGGCTGGCA
GTATATCTCTGGGAGTATCCCCGATGGCCACGAGCTTGATCGCTTGGACAATCCCGCGTTACAAGGCGCC
AAATATGACCCAGAAGGTGAGTACATAAGGCAATGGCTTCCCGAGCTTGCGAGATTGCCAACTGAATGGA
TCCATCATCCATGGGACGCTCCTTTAACCGTACTCAAAGCTTCTGGTGTGGAACTCGGAACAAACTATGC
GAAACCCATTGTAGACATCGACACAGCTCGTGAGCTACTAGCTAAAGCTATTTCAAGAACCCGTGAAGCA
CAGATCATGATCGGAGCAGCATAACAATTGTTGTTGTTAACTTGTTTATTGCAGCTTATAATGGTTACAA
ATAAAGCAATAGCATCACAAATTTCACAAATAAAGCATTTTTTTCACTGCATTCTAGTTGTGGTTTGTCC
AAACTCATCAATGTATCTTAAGGCGTAAATTGTAAGCGTTAATATTTTGTTAAAATTCGCGTTAAATTTT
TGTTAAATCAGCTCATTTTTTAACCAATAGGCCGAAATCGGCAAAATCCCTTATAAATCAAAAGAATAGA
CCGAGATAGGGT
[37 nt withheld, positions 5543-5579]
AAAGAACGTGGACTCCAACGTCAAAGG
[49 nt withheld, positions 5607-5655]
T
[91 nt withheld, positions 5657-5747]
G
[124 nt withheld, positions 5749-5872]
CAGGTGGCACTTTTCGGGGAAATGTGCGCGGAACCCCTATTTGTTTATTTTTCTAAATACATTCAAATAT
GTATCCGCTCATGAGACAATAACCCTGATAAATGCTTCAATAATATTGAAAAAGGAAGAGTCCTGAGGCG
GAAAGAACCAGCTGTGGAATGTGTGTCAGTTAGGGTGTGGAAAGTCCCCAGGCTCCCCAGCAGGCAGAAG
TATGCAAAGCATGCATCTCAATTAGTCAGCAACCAGGTGTGGAAAGTCCCCAGGCTCCCCAGCAGGCAGA
AGTATGCAAAGCATGCATCTCAATTAGTCAGCAACCATAGTCCCGCCCCTAACTCCGCCCATCCCGCCCC
TAACTCCGCCCAGTTCCGCCCATTCTCCGCCCCATGGCTGACTAATTTTTTTTATTTATGCAGAGGCCGA
GGCCGCCTCGGCCTCTGAGCTATTCCAGAAGTAGTGAGGAGGCTTTTTTGGAGGCCTAGGCTTTTGCAAA
GATCGATCAAGAGACAGGATGAGGATCGTTTCGCATGATTGAACAAGATGGATTGCACGCAGGTTCTCCG
GCCGCTTGGGTGGAGAGGCTATTCGGCTATGACTGGGCACAACAGACAATCGGCTGCTCTGATGCCGCCG
TGTTCCGGCTGTCAGCGCAGGGGCGCCCGGTTCTTTTTGTCAAGACCGACCTGTCCGGTGCCCTGAATGA
ACTGCAAGACGAGGCAGCGCGGCTATCGTGGCTGGCCACGACGGGCGTTCCTTGCGCAGCTGTGCTCGAC
GTTGTCACTGAAGCGGGAAGGGACTGGCTGCTATTGGGCGAAGTGCCGGGGCAGGATCTCCTGTCATCTC
ACCTTGCTCCTGCCGAGAAAGTATCCATCATGGCTGATGCAATGCGGCGGCTGCATACGCTTGATCCGGC
TACCTGCCCATTCGACCACCAAGCGAAACATCGCATCGAGCGAGCACGTACTCGGATGGAAGCCGGTCTT
GTCGATCAGGATGATCTGGACGAAGAGCATCAGGGGCTCGCGCCAGCCGAACTGTTCGCCAGGCTCAAGG
CGAGCATGCCCGACGGCGAGGATCTCGTCGTGACCCATGGCGATGCCTGCTTGCCGAATATCATGGTGGA
AAATGGCCGCTTTTCTGGATTCATCGACTGTGGCCGGCTGGGTGTGGCGGACCGCTATCAGGACATAGCG
TTGGCTACCCGTGATATTGCTGAAGAGCTTGGCGGCGAATGGGCTGACCGCTTCCTCGTGCTTTACGGTA
TCGCCGCTCCCGATTCGCAGCGCATCGCCTTCTATCGCCTTCTTGACGAGTTCTTCTGAGCGGGACTCTG
GGGTTCGAAATGACCGACCAAGCGACGCCCAACCTGCCATCACGAGATTTCGATTCCACCGCCGCCTTCT
ATGAAAGGTTGGGCTTCGGAATCGTTTTCCGGGACGCCGGCTGGATGATCCTCCAGCGCGGGGATCTCAT
GCTGGAGTTCTTCGCCCACCCTAGGGGGAGGCTAACTGAAACACGGAAGGAGACAATACCGGAAGGAACC
CGCGCTATGACGGCAATAAAAAGACAGAATAAAACGCACGGTGTTGGGTCGTTTGTTCATAAACGCGGGG
TTCGGTCCCAGGGCTGGCACTCTGTCGATACCCCACCGAGACCCCATTGGGGCCAATACGCCCGCGTTTC
TTCCTTTTCCCCACCCCACCCCCCAAGTTCGGGTGAAGGCCCAGGGCTCGCAGCCAACGTCGGGGCGGCA
GGCCCTGCCATAGCCTCAGGTTACTCATATATACTTTAGATTGATTTAAAACTTCATTTTTAATTTAAAA
GGATCTAGGTGAAGATCCTTTTTGATAATCTCATGACCAAAATCCCTTAACGTGAGTTTTCGTTCCACTG
AGCGTCAGACCCCGTAGAAAAGATCAAAGGATCTTCTTGAGATCCTTTTTTTCTGCGCGTAATCTGCTGC
TTGCAAACAAAAAAACCACCGCTACCAGCGGTGGTTTGTTTGCCGGATCAAGAGCTACCAACTCTTTTTC
CGAAGGTAACTGGCTTCAGCAGAGCGCAGATACCAAATACTGTTCTTCTAGTGTAGCCGTAGTTAGGCCA
CCACTTCAAGAACTCTGTAGCACCGCCTACATACCTCGCTCTGCTAATCCTGTTACCAGTGGCTGCTGCC
AGTGGCGATAAGTCGTGTCTTACCGGGTTGGACTCAAGACGATAGTTACCGGATAAGGCGCAGCGGTCGG
GCTGAACGGGGGGTTCGTGCACACAGCCCAGCTTGGAGCGAACGACCTACACCGAACTGAGATACCTACA
GCGTGAGCTATGAGAAAGCGCCACGCTTCCCGAAGGGAGAAAGGCGGACAGGTATCCGGTAAGCGGCAGG
GTCGGAACAGGAGAGCGCACGAGGGAGCTTCCAGGGGGAAACGCCTGGTATCTTTATAGTCCTGTCGGGT
TTCGCCACCTCTGACTTGAGCGTCGATTTTTGTGATGCTCGTCAGGGGGGCGGAGCCTATGGAAAAACGC
CAGCAACGCGGCCTTTTTACGGTTCCTGGCCTTTTGCTGGCCTTTTGCTCACATGTTCTTTCCTGCGTTA
TCCCCTGATTCTGTGGATAACCGTATTACCGCCATGCATTAGTTATTAATAGTAATCAATTACGGGGTCA
TTAGTTCATAGCCCATATATGGAGTTCCG
